>Addgene plasmid #207386 | PET-B-HypaSpCas9-NLS-6xHis | addgene full sequence | sequence record 408734 | Addgene NGS Result
TAATACGACTCACTATAGGGGAATTGTGAGCGGATAACAATTCCCCTCTAGAAATAATTTTGTTTAACTT
TAAGAAGGAGATATACCATGGACAAGAAGTACAGCATCGGCCTGGACATCGGCACCAACTCTGTGGGCTG
GGCCGTGATCACCGACGAGTACAAGGTGCCCAGCAAGAAATTCAAGGTGCTGGGCAACACCGACCGGCAC
AGCATCAAGAAGAACCTGATCGGAGCCCTGCTGTTCGACAGCGGCGAAACAGCCGAGGCCACCCGGCTGA
AGAGAACCGCCAGAAGAAGATACACCAGACGGAAGAACCGGATCTGCTATCTGCAAGAGATCTTCAGCAA
CGAGATGGCCAAGGTGGACGACAGCTTCTTCCACAGACTGGAAGAGTCCTTCCTGGTGGAAGAGGATAAG
AAGCACGAGCGGCACCCCATCTTCGGCAACATCGTGGACGAGGTGGCCTACCACGAGAAGTACCCCACCA
TCTACCACCTGAGAAAGAAACTGGTGGACAGCACCGACAAGGCCGACCTGCGGCTGATCTATCTGGCCCT
GGCCCACATGATCAAGTTCCGGGGCCACTTCCTGATCGAGGGCGACCTGAACCCCGACAACAGCGACGTG
GACAAGCTGTTCATCCAGCTGGTGCAGACCTACAACCAGCTGTTCGAGGAAAACCCCATCAACGCCAGCG
GCGTGGACGCCAAGGCCATCCTGTCTGCCAGACTGAGCAAGAGCAGACGGCTGGAAAATCTGATCGCCCA
GCTGCCCGGCGAGAAGAAGAATGGCCTGTTCGGAAACCTGATTGCCCTGAGCCTGGGCCTGACCCCCAAC
TTCAAGAGCAACTTCGACCTGGCCGAGGATGCCAAACTGCAGCTGAGCAAGGACACCTACGACGACGACC
TGGACAACCTGCTGGCCCAGATCGGCGACCAGTACGCCGACCTGTTTCTGGCCGCCAAGAACCTGTCCGA
CGCCATCCTGCTGAGCGACATCCTGAGAGTGAACACCGAGATCACCAAGGCCCCCCTGAGCGCCTCTATG
ATCAAGAGATACGACGAGCACCACCAGGACCTGACCCTGCTGAAAGCTCTCGTGCGGCAGCAGCTGCCTG
AGAAGTACAAAGAGATTTTCTTCGACCAGAGCAAGAACGGCTACGCCGGCTACATTGACGGCGGAGCCAG
CCAGGAAGAGTTCTACAAGTTCATCAAGCCCATCCTGGAAAAGATGGACGGCACCGAGGAACTGCTCGTG
AAGCTGAACAGAGAGGACCTGCTGCGGAAGCAGCGGACCTTCGACAACGGCAGCATCCCCCACCAGATCC
ACCTGGGAGAGCTGCACGCCATTCTGCGGCGGCAGGAAGATTTTTACCCATTCCTGAAGGACAACCGGGA
AAAGATCGAGAAGATCCTGACCTTCCGCATCCCCTACTACGTGGGCCCTCTGGCCAGGGGAAACAGCAGA
TTCGCCTGGATGACCAGAAAGAGCGAGGAAACCATCACCCCCTGGAACTTCGAGGAAGTGGTGGACAAGG
GCGCTTCCGCCCAGAGCTTCATCGAGCGGATGACCAACTTCGATAAGAACCTGCCCAACGAGAAGGTGCT
GCCCAAGCACAGCCTGCTGTACGAGTACTTCACCGTGTATAACGAGCTGACCAAAGTGAAATACGTGACC
GAGGGAATGAGAAAGCCCGCCTTCCTGAGCGGCGAGCAGAAAAAGGCCATCGTGGACCTGCTGTTCAAGA
CCAACCGGAAAGTGACCGTGAAGCAGCTGAAAGAGGACTACTTCAAGAAAATCGAGTGCTTCGACTCCGT
GGAAATCTCCGGCGTGGAAGATCGGTTCAACGCCTCCCTGGGCACATACCACGATCTGCTGAAAATTATC
AAGGACAAGGACTTCCTGGACAATGAGGAAAACGAGGACATTCTGGAAGATATCGTGCTGACCCTGACAC
TGTTTGAGGACAGAGAGATGATCGAGGAACGGCTGAAAACCTATGCCCACCTGTTCGACGACAAAGTGAT
GAAGCAGCTGAAGCGGCGGAGATACACCGGCTGGGGCAGGCTGAGCCGGAAGCTGATCAACGGCATCCGC
GACAAGCAGTCCGGCAAGACAATCCTGGATTTCCTGAAGTCCGACGGCTTCGCCAACAGAGCCTTTGCAG
CCCTGATCGCTGACGACAGCCTGACCTTTAAAGAGGACATCCAGAAAGCCCAGGTGTCCGGCCAGGGCGA
TAGCCTGCACGAGCACATTGCCAATCTGGCCGGCAGCCCCGCCATTAAGAAGGGCATCCTGCAGACAGTG
AAGGTGGTGGACGAGCTCGTGAAAGTGATGGGCCGGCACAAGCCCGAGAACATCGTGATCGAAATGGCCA
GAGAGAACCAGACCACCCAGAAGGGACAGAAGAACAGCCGCGAGAGAATGAAGCGGATCGAAGAGGGCAT
CAAAGAGCTGGGCAGCCAGATCCTGAAAGAACACCCCGTGGAAAACACCCAGCTGCAGAACGAGAAGCTG
TACCTGTACTACCTGCAGAATGGGCGGGATATGTACGTGGACCAGGAACTGGACATCAACCGGCTGTCCG
ACTACGATGTGGACCATATCGTGCCTCAGAGCTTTCTGAAGGACGACTCCATCGACAACAAGGTGCTGAC
CAGAAGCGACAAGAACCGGGGCAAGAGCGACAACGTGCCCTCCGAAGAGGTCGTGAAGAAGATGAAGAAC
TACTGGCGGCAGCTGCTGAACGCCAAGCTGATTACCCAGAGAAAGTTCGACAATCTGACCAAGGCCGAGA
GAGGCGGCCTGAGCGAACTGGATAAGGCCGGCTTCATCAAGAGACAGCTGGTGGAAACCCGGCAGATCAC
AAAGCACGTGGCACAGATCCTGGACTCCCGGATGAACACTAAGTACGACGAGAATGACAAGCTGATCCGG
GAAGTGAAAGTGATCACCCTGAAGTCCAAGCTGGTGTCCGATTTCCGGAAGGATTTCCAGTTTTACAAAG
TGCGCGAGATCAACAACTACCACCACGCCCACGACGCGTACCTGAACGCCGTCGTGGGAACCGCCCTGAT
CAAAAAGTACCCTAAGCTGGGTGGCAAGGTGTACGATGTACGGAAGATGATCGCCAAGAGCGAGCAGGAA
ATCGGCAAGGCTACCGCCAAGTACTTCTTCTACAGCAACATCATGAACTTTTTCAAGACCGAGATTACCC
TGGCCAACGGCGAGATCCGGAAGCGGCCTCTGATCGAGACAAACGGCGAAACCGGGGAGATCGTGTGGGA
TAAGGGCCGGGATTTTGCCACCGTGCGGAAAGTGCTGAGCATGCCCCAAGTGAATATCGTGAAAAAGACC
GAGGTGCAGACAGGCGGCTTCAGCAAAGAGTCTATCCTGCCCAAGAGGAACAGCGATAAGCTGATCGCCA
GAAAGAAGGACTGGGACCCTAAGAAGTACGGCGGCTTCGACAGCCCCACCGTGGCCTATTCTGTGCTGGT
GGTGGCCAAAGTGGAAAAGGGCAAGTCCAAGAAACTGAAGAGTGTGAAAGAGCTGCTGGGGATCACCATC
ATGGAAAGAAGCAGCTTCGAGAAGAATCCCATCGACTTTCTGGAAGCCAAGGGCTACAAAGAAGTGAAAA
AGGACCTGATCATCAAGCTGCCTAAGTACTCCCTGTTCGAGCTGGAAAACGGCCGGAAGAGAATGCTGGC
CTCTGCCGGCGAACTGCAGAAGGGAAACGAACTGGCCCTGCCCTCCAAATATGTGAACTTCCTGTACCTG
GCCAGCCACTATGAGAAGCTGAAGGGCTCCCCCGAGGATAATGAGCAGAAACAGCTGTTTGTGGAACAGC
ACAAGCACTACCTGGACGAGATCATCGAGCAGATCAGCGAGTTCTCCAAGAGAGTGATCCTGGCCGACGC
TAATCTGGACAAAGTGCTGTCCGCCTACAACAAGCACCGGGATAAGCCCATCAGAGAGCAGGCCGAGAAT
ATCATCCACCTGTTTACCCTGACCAATCTGGGAGCCCCTGCCGCCTTCAAGTACTTTGACACCACCATCG
ACCGGAAGAGGTACACCAGCACCAAAGAGGTGCTGGACGCCACCCTGATCCACCAGAGCATCACCGGCCT
GTACGAGACACGGATCGACCTGTCTCAGCTGGGAGGCGACAAAAGGCCGGCGGCCACGAAAAAGGCCGGC
CAGGCAAAAAAGAAAAAGATGGATAAGCATCACCACCACCATCACTAATAACCTAGGCTGCTGCCACCGC
TGAGCAATAACTAGCATAACCCCTTGGGGCCTCTAAACGGGTCTTGAGGGGTTTTTTGCTGAAAGGAGGA
ACTATATCCGGATTGGCGAATGGG
[124 nt withheld, positions 4365-4488]
C
[91 nt withheld, positions 4490-4580]
A
[49 nt withheld, positions 4582-4630]
CCTTTGACGTTGGAGTCCACGTTCTTT
[37 nt withheld, positions 4658-4694]
ACCCTATCTCGGTCTATTCTTTTGATTTATAAGGGATTTTGCCGATTTCGGCCTATTGGTTAAAAAATGA
GCTGATTTAACAAAAATTTAACGCGAATTTTAACAAAATATTAACGTTTACAATTTCTGGCGGCACGATG
GCATGAGATTATCAAAAAGGATCTTCACCTAGATCCTTTTAAATTAAAAATGAAGTTTTAAATCAATCTA
AAGTATATATGAGTAAACTTGGTCTGACAGTTACCAATGCTTAATCAGTGAGGCACCTATCTCAGCGATC
TGTCTATTTCGTTCATCCATAGTTGCCTGACTCCCCGTCGTGTAGATAACTACGATACGGGAGGGCTTAC
CATCTGGCCCCAGTGCTGCAATGATACCGCGAGACCCACGCTCACCGGCTCCAGATTTATCAGCAATAAA
CCAGCCAGCCGGAAGGGCCGAGCGCAGAAGTGGTCCTGCAACTTTATCCGCCTCCATCCAGTCTATTAAT
TGTTGCCGGGAAGCTAGAGTAAGTAGTTCGCCAGTTAATAGTTTGCGCAACGTTGTTGCCATTGCTACAG
GCATCGTGGTGTCACGCTCGTCGTTTGGTATGGCTTCATTCAGCTCCGGTTCCCAACGATCAAGGCGAGT
TACATGATCCCCCATGTTGTGCAAAAAAGCGGTTAGCTCCTTCGGTCCTCCGATCGTTGTCAGAAGTAAG
TTGGCCGCAGTGTTATCACTCATGGTTATGGCAGCACTGCATAATTCTCTTACTGTCATGCCATCCGTAA
GATGCTTTTCTGTGACTGGTGAGTACTCAACCAAGTCATTCTGAGAATAGTGTATGCGGCGACCGAGTTG
CTCTTGCCCGGCGTCAATACGGGATAATACCGCGCCACATAGCAGAACTTTAAAAGTGCTCATCATTGGA
AAACGTTCTTCGGGGCGAAAACTCTCAAGGATCTTACCGCTGTTGAGATCCAGTTCGATGTAACCCACTC
GTGCACCCAACTGATCTTCAGCATCTTTTACTTTCACCAGCGTTTCTGGGTGAGCAAAAACAGGAAGGCA
AAATGCCGCAAAAAAGGGAATAAGGGCGACACGGAAATGTTGAATACTCATACTCTTCCTTTTTCAATCA
TGATTGAAGCATTTATCAGGGTTATTGTCTCATGAGCGGATACATATTTGAATGTATTTAGAAAAATAAA
CAAATAGGTCATGACCAAAATCCCTTAACGTGAGTTTTCGTTCCACTGAGCGTCAGACCCCGTAGAAAAG
ATCAAAGGATCTTCTTGAGATCCTTTTTTTCTGCGCGTAATCTGCTGCTTGCAAACAAAAAAACCACCGC
TACCAGCGGTGGTTTGTTTGCCGGATCAAGAGCTACCAACTCTTTTTCCGAAGGTAACTGGCTTCAGCAG
AGCGCAGATACCAAATACTGTCCTTCTAGTGTAGCCGTAGTTAGGCCACCACTTCAAGAACTCTGTAGCA
CCGCCTACATACCTCGCTCTGCTAATCCTGTTACCAGTGGCTGCTGCCAGTGGCGATAAGTCGTGTCTTA
CCGGGTTGGACTCAAGACGATAGTTACCGGATAAGGCGCAGCGGTCGGGCTGAACGGGGGGTTCGTGCAC
ACAGCCCAGCTTGGAGCGAACGACCTACACCGAACTGAGATACCTACAGCGTGAGCTATGAGAAAGCGCC
ACGCTTCCCGAAGGGAGAAAGGCGGACAGGTATCCGGTAAGCGGCAGGGTCGGAACAGGAGAGCGCACGA
GGGAGCTCCCAGGGGGAAACGCCTGGTATCTTTATAGTCCTGTCGGGTTTCGCCACCTCTGACTTGAGCG
TCGATTTTTGTGATGCTCGTCAGGGGGGCGGAGCCTATGGAAAAACGCCAGCAACGCGGCCTTTTTACGG
TTCCTGGCCTTTTGCTGGCCTTTTGCTCACATGTTCTTTCCTGCGTTATCCCCTGATTCTGTGGATAACC
GTATTACCGCCTTTGAGTGAGCTGATACCGCTCGCCGCAGCCGAACGACCGAGCGCAGCGAGTCAGTGAG
CGAGGAAGCGGAAGAGCGCCTGATGCGGTATTTTCTCCTTACGCATCTGTGCGGTATTTCACACCGCAAT
GGTGCACTCTCAGTACAATCTGCTCTGATGCCGCATAGTTAAGCCAGTATACACTCCGCTATCGCTACGT
GACTGGGTCATGGCTGCGCCCCGACACCCGCCAACACCCGCTGACGCGCCCTGACGGGCTTGTCTGCTCC
CGGCATCCGCTTACAGACAAGCTGTGACCGTCTCCGGGAGCTGCATGTGTCAGAGGTTTTCACCGTCATC
ACCGAAACGCGCGAGGCAGCTGCGGTAAAGCTCATCAGCGTGGTCGTGAAGCGATTCACAGATGTCTGCC
TGTTCATCCGCGTCCAGCTCGTTGAGTTTCTCCAGAAGCGTTAATGTCTGGCTTCTGATAAAGCGGGCCA
TGTTAAGGGCGGTTTTTTCCTGTTTGGTCACTGATGCCTCCGTGTAAGGGGGATTTCTGTTCATGGGGGT
AATGATACCGATGAAACGAGAGAGGATGCTCACGATACGGGTTACTGATGATGAACATGCCCGGTTACTG
GAACGTTGTGAGGGTAAACAACTGGCGGTATGGATGCGGCGGGACCAGAGAAAAATCACTCAGGGTCAAT
GCCAGCGCTTCGTTAATACAGATGTAGGTGTTCCACAGGGTAGCCAGCAGCATCCTGCGATGCAGATCCG
GAACATAATGGTGCAGGGCGCTGACTTCCGCGTTTCCAGACTTTACGAAACACGGAAACCGAAGACCATT
CATGTTGTTGCTCAGGTCGCAGACGTTTTGCAGCAGCAGTCGCTTCACGTTCGCTCGCGTATCGGTGATT
CATTCTGCTAACCAGTAAGGCAACCCCGCCAGCCTAGCCGGGTCCTCAACGACAGGAGCACGATCATGCT
AGTCATGCCCCGCGCCCACCGGAAGGAGCTGACTGGGTTGAAGGCTCTCAAGGGCATCGGTCGAGATCCC
GGTGCCTAATGAGTGAGCTAACTTACATTAATTGCGTTGCGCTCACTGCCCGCTTTCCAGTCGGGAAACC
TGTCGTGCCAGCTGCATTAATGAATCGGCCAACGCGCGGGGAGAGGCGGTTTGCGTATTGGGCGCCAGGG
TGGTTTTTCTTTTCACCAGTGAGACGGGCAACAGCTGATTGCCCTTCACCGCCTGGCCCTGAGAGAGTTG
CAGCAAGCGGTCCACGCTGGTTTGCCCCAGCAGGCGAAAATCCTGTTTGATGGTGGTTAACGGCGGGATA
TAACATGAGCTGTCTTCGGTATCGTCGTATCCCACTACCGAGATGTCCGCACCAACGCGCAGCCCGGACT
CGGTAATGGCGCGCATTGCGCCCAGCGCCATCTGATCGTTGGCAACCAGCATCGCAGTGGGAACGATGCC
CTCATTCAGCATTTGCATGGTTTGTTGAAAACCGGACATGGCACTCCAGTCGCCTTCCCGTTCCGCTATC
GGCTGAATTTGATTGCGAGTGAGATATTTATGCCAGCCAGCCAGACGCAGACGCGCCGAGACAGAACTTA
ATGGGCCCGCTAACAGCGCGATTTGCTGGTGACCCAATGCGACCAGATGCTCCACGCCCAGTCGCGTACC
GTCTTCATGGGAGAAAATAATACTGTTGATGGGTGTCTGGTCAGAGACATCAAGAAATAACGCCGGAACA
TTAGTGCAGGCAGCTTCCACAGCAATGGCATCCTGGTCATCCAGCGGATAGTTAATGATCAGCCCACTGA
CGCGTTGCGCGAGAAGATTGTGCACCGCCGCTTTACAGGCTTCGACGCCGCTTCGTTCTACCATCGACAC
CACCACGCTGGCACCCAGTTGATCGGCGCGAGATTTAATCGCCGCGACAATTTGCGACGGCGCGTGCAGG
GCCAGACTGGAGGTGGCAACGCCAATCAGCAACGACTGTTTGCCCGCCAGTTGTTGTGCCACGCGGTTGG
GAATGTAATTCAGCTCCGCCATCGCCGCTTCCACTTTTTCCCGCGTTTTCGCAGAAACGTGGCTGGCCTG
GTTCACCACGCGGGAAACGGTCTGATAAGAGACACCGGCATACTCTGCGACATCGTATAACGTTACTGGT
TTCACATTCACCACCCTGAATTGACTCTCTTCCGGGCGCTATCATGCCATACCGCGAAAGGTTTTGCGCC
ATTCGATGGTGTCCGGGATCTCGACGCTCTCCCTTATGCGACTCCTGCATTAGGAAGCAGCCCAGTAGTA
GGTTGAGGCCGTTGAGCACCGCCGCCGCAAGGAATGGTGCATGCAAGGAGATGGCGCCCAACAGTCCCCC
GGCCACGGGGCCTGCCACCATACCCACGCCGAAACAAGCGCTCATGAGCCCGAAGTGGCGAGCCCGATCT
TCCCCATCGGTGATGTCGGCGATATAGGCGCCAGCAACCGCACCTGTGGCGCCGGTGATGCCGGCCACGA
TGCGTCCGGCGTAGAGGATCGAGATCGATCTCGATCCCGCGAAAT
Features (pLannotate 1.2.2; 21 found; start..end, strand, type, name):
      1..19      +  promoter       T7 promoter: promoter for bacteriophage T7 RNA polymerase
     20..44      +  protein_bind   lac operator: The lac repressor binds to the lac operator to inhibit transcription in E. coli. This inhibition can be relieved by adding lactose or isopropyl-β-D-thiogalactopyranoside (IPTG). lac repressor encoded by lacI
     59..81      +  RBS            RBS: efficient ribosome binding site from bacteriophage T7 gene 10 (Olins and Rangwala, 1989)
     88..1806    +  CDS            Cas9(N): N-terminal portion of Streptococcus pyogenes Cas9 (Zetsche et al., 2015)
   1693..3100    +  CDS            Cas9(C) (fragment): C-terminal portion of Streptococcus pyogenes Cas9 (Zetsche et al., 2015)
   3105..4170    +  CDS            Cas9(C) (fragment): C-terminal portion of Streptococcus pyogenes Cas9 (Zetsche et al., 2015)
   4171..4218    +  CDS            nucleoplasmin NLS: bipartite nuclear localization signal from nucleoplasmin
   4256..4273    +  CDS            SET1 (fragment): solubility-enhancement tag derived from T7 phage gene 10B
   4281..4328    +  terminator     T7 terminator: transcription terminator for bacteriophage T7 RNA polymerase
   4365..4820    +  rep_origin     f1 ori (sequence partly withheld): f1 bacteriophage origin of replication; arrow indicates direction of (+) strand synthesis
   4935..5795    -  CDS            AmpR: β-lactamase; bla; confers resistance to ampicillin, carbenicillin, and related antibiotics
   5796..5888    -  promoter       AmpR promoter: bla
   5969..6557    +  rep_origin     ori: high-copy-number ColE1/pMB1/pBR322/pUC origin of replication
   6743..6882    -  misc_feature   bom: basis of mobility region from pBR322
   6984..7175    -  CDS            rop: Rop protein, which maintains plasmids at low copy number; rop
   7192..7572    +  CDS            YPB1_ECOLX: Protein predicted: Swiss-Prot protein existence level 4. From Escherichia coli.
   7634..7698    -  CDS            TcR (fragment): tetracycline efflux protein; tet; confers resistance to tetracycline
   7713..7734    -  protein_bind   CAP binding site: CAP binding activates transcription in the presence of cAMP. E. coli catabolite activator protein
   7747..8829    -  CDS            lacI: lac repressor; lacI; The lac repressor binds to the lac operator to inhibit transcription in E. coli. This inhibition can be relieved by adding lactose or isopropyl-β-D-thiogalactopyranoside (IPTG).
   8830..8907    -  promoter       lacI promoter: lacI
   8915..9194    -  CDS            TcR (fragment): tetracycline efflux protein; tet; confers resistance to tetracycline
