[The description below was written by a language model from this plasmid's Addgene catalogue record and pLannotate feature annotations shown in this document.]
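Description:
PET-B-HypaSpCas9-NLS-6xHis is a 9.2 kb pET-type bacterial expression plasmid for producing an increased-fidelity variant of Streptococcus pyogenes Cas9 in E. coli. It is maintained under ampicillin selection through a β-lactamase (AmpR) cassette and replicates from a ColE1/pMB1-family origin. The backbone also retains the pBR322-derived bom region and rop gene, an f1 phage origin, and short non-functional remnants of the tetracycline resistance gene. The catalogue lists it as high copy, although rop is normally associated with reduced copy number.

The expression cassette follows the standard pET design. A T7 promoter is followed immediately by a lac operator and the T7 gene 10 ribosome binding site, and the plasmid carries its own lacI gene. Transcription therefore depends on T7 RNA polymerase supplied by the host and is repressed until relieved by IPTG or lactose, and a T7 terminator closes the unit. The open reading frame encodes B-HypaSpCas9, which carries the HypaCas9 substitutions N692A, M694A, Q695A and H698A. In addition, residues 1005–1013 are replaced by two glycines, which probably accounts for the small break between the two C-terminal Cas9 segments in the annotation. The nuclease is fused at its C terminus to a bipartite nucleoplasmin nuclear localization signal and then a 6xHis tag. The automated annotation does not label the His tag; the short feature it calls a SET1 fragment lies where the tag would be expected and may be a misassignment.

The record supports use for recombinant expression of this high-fidelity nuclease in bacteria. The His tag is suited to affinity purification, and the NLS allows nuclear import if the purified protein is delivered into eukaryotic cells.
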