Addgene plasmid #207386: PET-B-HypaSpCas9-NLS-6xHis
Purpose: Expression of increased-fidelity (i.e. high-fidelity) SpCas9 variant in bacterial cells
Depositing lab: Ervin Welker. Depositing organization: HUN-REN Research Centre for Natural Sciences. Publication: A cleavage rule for selection of increased-fidelity SpCas9 variants with high efficiency and no detectable off-targets. Kulcsar PI, Talas A, Ligeti Z, Toth E, Rakvacs Z, Bartos Z, Krausz SL, Welker A, Vegi VL, Huszar K, Welker E. Nat Commun. 2023 Sep 16;14(1):5746. doi: 10.1038/s41467-023-41393-5. PubMed 37717069.
Backbone
  Vector backbone: pET
  Vector type: Bacterial Expression, CRISPR
Growth in bacteria
  Bacterial resistance: Ampicillin, 100 μg/mL
  Growth temperature: 37°C
  Growth strain: DH5alpha
  Copy number: High Copy
Gene/Insert
  Gene/Insert name: B-HypaSpCas9
  Species: S. pyogenes
  Insert size (bp): 4158
  Mutation: N692A, M694A, Q695A, H698A, amino acids 1005-1013 replaced with two glycine
  Promoter: T7
  Tag / fusion protein: 6xHis (C terminal on insert)
  Cloning method: Gibson Cloning
Terms and licenses: Academic/Nonprofit Terms; Industry Terms: Not Available to Industry
Depositor comments: Please visit https://doi.org/10.1101/2022.08.16.504097 for bioRxiv preprint
How to cite: PET-B-HypaSpCas9-NLS-6xHis was a gift from Ervin Welker (Addgene plasmid # 207386 ; http://n2t.net/addgene:207386 ; RRID:Addgene_207386)
